Addgene plasmid #120878: pACYC-OspCas12c-noncoding
Purpose: Expresses concatenated noncoding sequences surrounding the CRISPR-OspCas12c system in the native genomic loci; expresses the tracrRNA required for activity.
Depositing lab: Arbor Biotechnologies. Publication: Functionally diverse type V CRISPR-Cas systems. Yan WX, Hunnewell P, Alfonse LE, Carte JM, Keston-Smith E, Sothiselvam S, Garrity AJ, Chong S, Makarova KS, Koonin EV, Cheng DR, Scott DA. Science. 2019 Jan 4;363(6422):88-91. doi: 10.1126/science.aav7271. Epub 2018 Dec 6. PubMed 30523077.
Backbone
  Vector backbone: pACYC184
  Backbone manufacturer: ATCC
  Backbone size w/o insert (bp): 4327
  Total vector size (bp): 5494
  Vector type: Bacterial Expression, CRISPR
Growth in bacteria
  Bacterial resistance: Chloramphenicol, 25 μg/mL
  Growth temperature: 37°C
  Growth strain: DH5alpha
  Copy number: Low Copy
Gene/Insert
  Gene/Insert name: Noncoding sequences for CRISPR-OspCas12
  Species: Synthetic
  Insert size (bp): 1167
  Promoter: lac
  Cloning method: Gibson Cloning
  Sequencing primers: 5′ TAATACGACTCACTATAGGG
Terms and licenses: Academic/Nonprofit Terms; Industry Terms: Not Available to Industry
Depositor comments: For more information, please visit us at https://arbor.bio/. For commercial use or questions, please contact us at .
How to cite: pACYC-OspCas12c-noncoding was a gift from Arbor Biotechnologies (Addgene plasmid # 120878 ; http://n2t.net/addgene:120878 ; RRID:Addgene_120878)
