[The description below was written by a language model from this plasmid's Addgene catalogue record and pLannotate feature annotations shown in this document.]
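Description:
pACYC-OspCas12c-noncoding is a low-copy bacterial expression plasmid of about 5.5 kb built on the pACYC184 backbone. It supplies the noncoding RNA components of the type V CRISPR-OspCas12c system in E. coli. It replicates from the p15A origin, which is compatible with ColE1-type plasmids, so it can be maintained alongside a second plasmid in the same cell. The catalogue lists chloramphenicol as the selection, matching the annotated cat promoter and chloramphenicol acetyltransferase gene. The feature table also shows a full-length tetracycline efflux gene with its tet promoter, plus small leftover TcR and IS1 fragments typical of pACYC184, but tetracycline is not listed as a selection.

The insert is a synthetic segment of about 1.2 kb made by concatenating the noncoding sequences that flank the OspCas12c system in its native genomic locus, introduced by Gibson assembly. According to the record, this region gives rise to the tracrRNA required for OspCas12c activity. The insert itself is not annotated, but its likely position is the unannotated stretch between an upstream regulatory block and a downstream T7 terminator. That block comprises a T7 promoter, a lac operator and a lac promoter. The catalogue names lac as the promoter, and the adjacent T7 promoter and lac operator suggest that IPTG-responsive or T7 polymerase-driven transcription may also be possible. A short fragment annotated as a T7 gene 10-derived solubility tag just before the terminator is probably carried-over vector sequence rather than a functional tag.

No Cas12c coding sequence is annotated, so the effector and any targeting array would presumably come from a separate construct. The plasmid suits studies that reconstitute or dissect the RNA requirements of OspCas12c interference in bacteria.
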