Features (pLannotate 1.2.2; 16 found; start..end, strand, type, name):
    206..261     -  rep_origin     RSF ori (fragment): Plasmids containing the RSF 1030 origin of replication can be propagated in E. coli cells that contain additional plasmids with compatible origins.
    349..894     -  rep_origin     p15A ori: Plasmids containing the medium-copy-number p15A origin of replication can be propagated in E. coli cells that contain a second plasmid with the ColE1 origin.
   1006..1034    +  promoter       tet promoter: E. coli promoter for tetracycline efflux protein gene
   1082..2272    +  CDS            TcR: tetracycline efflux protein; tet; confers resistance to tetracycline
   2514..2639    -  CDS            YPB1_ECOLX (fragment): Protein predicted: Swiss-Prot protein existence level 4. From Escherichia coli.
   2711..2729    +  promoter       T7 promoter: promoter for bacteriophage T7 RNA polymerase
   2730..2754    +  protein_bind   lac operator: The lac repressor binds to the lac operator to inhibit transcription in E. coli. This inhibition can be relieved by adding lactose or isopropyl-β-D-thiogalactopyranoside (IPTG). lac repressor encoded by lacI
   2763..2792    +  promoter       lac promoter: promoter for the E. coli lac operon
   3821..3879    +  CDS            SET1 (fragment): solubility-enhancement tag derived from T7 phage gene 10B
   3887..3934    +  terminator     T7 terminator: transcription terminator for bacteriophage T7 RNA polymerase
   4024..4117    +  CDS            TcR (fragment): tetracycline efflux protein; tet; confers resistance to tetracycline
   4114..4171    -  CDS            TcR (fragment): tetracycline efflux protein; tet; confers resistance to tetracycline
   4158..4256    +  CDS            YPB2_ECOLX (fragment): Protein predicted: Swiss-Prot protein existence level 4. From Escherichia coli.
   4555..5214    -  CDS            CmR: chloramphenicol acetyltransferase; cat; confers resistance to chloramphenicol
   5215..5317    -  promoter       cat promoter: promoter of the E. coli cat gene encoding chloramphenicol acetyltransferase
   5438..87      +  mobile_element IS1 (fragment) (across the origin): prokaryotic transposable element IS1
>Addgene plasmid #120878 | pACYC-OspCas12c-noncoding | addgene full sequence | sequence record 234750 | Addgene NGS Result
GGCTTCTGTTTCTATCAGCTGTCCCTCCTGTTCAGCTACTGACGGGGTGGTGCGTAACGGCAAAAGCACC
GCCGGACATCAGCGCTAGCGGAGTGTATACTGGCTTACTATGTTGGCACTGATGAGGGTGTCAGTGAAGT
GCTTCATGTGGCAGGAGAAAAAAGGCTGCACCGGTGCGTCAGCAGAATATGTGATACAGGATATATTCCG
CTTCCTCGCTCACTGACTCGCTACGCTCGGTCGTTCGACTGCGGCGAGCGGAAATGGCTTACGAACGGGG
CGGAGATTTCCTGGAAGATGCCAGGAAGATACTTAACAGGGAAGTGAGAGGGCCGCGGCAAAGCCGTTTT
TCCATAGGCTCCGCCCCCCTGACAAGCATCACGAAATCTGACGCTCAAATCAGTGGTGGCGAAACCCGAC
AGGACTATAAAGATACCAGGCGTTTCCCCCTGGCGGCTCCCTCGTGCGCTCTCCTGTTCCTGCCTTTCGG
TTTACCGGTGTCATTCCGCTGTTATGGCCGCGTTTGTCTCATTCCACGCCTGACACTCAGTTCCGGGTAG
GCAGTTCGCTCCAAGCTGGACTGTATGCACGAACCCCCCGTTCAGTCCGACCGCTGCGCCTTATCCGGTA
ACTATCGTCTTGAGTCCAACCCGGAAAGACATGCAAAAGCACCACTGGCAGCAGCCACTGGTAATTGATT
TAGAGGAGTTAGTCTTGAAGTCATGCGCCGGTTAAGGCTAAACTGAAAGGACAAGTTTTGGTGACTGCGC
TCCTCCAAGCCAGTTACCTCGGTTCAAAGAGTTGGTAGCTCAGAGAACCTTCGAAAAACCGCCCTGCAAG
GCGGTTTTTTCGTTTTCAGAGCAAGAGATTACGCGCAGACCAAAACGATCTCAAGAAGATCATCTTATTA
ATCAGATAAAATATTTCTAGATTTCAGTGCAATTTATCTCTTCAAATGTAGCACCTGAAGTCAGCCCCAT
ACGATATAAGTTGTAATTCTCATGTTTGACAGCTTATCATCGATAAGCTTTAATGCGGTAGTTTATCACA
GTTAAATTGCTAACGCAGTCAGGCACCGTGTATGAAATCTAACAATGCGCTCATCGTCATCCTCGGCACC
GTCACCCTGGATGCTGTAGGCATAGGCTTGGTTATGCCGGTACTGCCGGGCCTCTTGCGGGATATCGTCC
ATTCCGACAGCATCGCCAGTCACTATGGCGTGCTGCTAGCGCTATATGCGTTGATGCAATTTCTATGCGC
ACCCGTTCTCGGAGCACTGTCCGACCGCTTTGGCCGCCGCCCAGTCCTGCTCGCTTCGCTACTTGGAGCC
ACTATCGACTACGCGATCATGGCGACCACACCCGTCCTGTGGATCCTCTACGCCGGACGCATCGTGGCCG
GCATCACCGGCGCCACAGGTGCGGTTGCTGGCGCCTATATCGCCGACATCACCGATGGGGAAGATCGGGC
TCGCCACTTCGGGCTCATGAGCGCTTGTTTCGGCGTGGGTATGGTGGCAGGCCCCGTGGCCGGGGGACTG
TTGGGCGCCATCTCCTTGCATGCACCATTCCTTGCGGCGGCGGTGCTCAACGGCCTCAACCTACTACTGG
GCTGCTTCCTAATGCAGGAGTCGCATAAGGGAGAGCGTCGACCGATGCCCTTGAGAGCCTTCAACCCAGT
CAGCTCCTTCCGGTGGGCGCGGGGCATGACTATCGTCGCCGCACTTATGACTGTCTTCTTTATCATGCAA
CTCGTAGGACAGGTGCCGGCAGCGCTCTGGGTCATTTTCGGCGAGGACCGCTTTCGCTGGAGCGCGACGA
TGATCGGCCTGTCGCTTGCGGTATTCGGAATCTTGCACGCCCTCGCTCAAGCCTTCGTCACTGGTCCCGC
CACCAAACGTTTCGGCGAGAAGCAGGCCATTATCGCCGGCATGGCGGCCGACGCGCTGGGCTACGTCTTG
CTGGCGTTCGCGACGCGAGGCTGGATGGCCTTCCCCATTATGATTCTTCTCGCTTCCGGCGGCATCGGGA
TGCCCGCGTTGCAGGCCATGCTGTCCAGGCAGGTAGATGACGACCATCAGGGACAGCTTCAAGGATCGCT
CGCGGCTCTTACCAGCCTAACTTCGATCATTGGACCGCTGATCGTCACGGCGATTTATGCCGCCTCGGCG
AGCACATGGAACGGGTTGGCATGGATTGTAGGCGCCGCCCTATACCTTGTCTGCCTCCCCGCGTTGCGTC
GCGGTGCATGGAGCCGGGCCACCTCGACCTGAATGGAAGCCGGCGGCACCTCGCTAACGGATTCACCACT
CCAAGAATTGGAGCCAATCAATTCTTGCGGAGAACTGTGAATGCGCAAACCAACCCTTGGCAGAACATAT
CCATCGCGTCCGCCATCTCCAGCAGCCGCACGCGGCGCATCTCGGGCAGCGTTGGGTCCTGGCCACGGGT
GCGCATGATCGTGCTCCTGTCGTTGAGGACCCGGCTAGGCTGGCGGGGTTGCCTTACTGGTTAGCAGAAT
GAATCACCGATACGCGAGCGAACGTGAAGCGACTGCTGCTGCAAAACGTCTGCGACCTGAGCAACAACAT
GAATGGTCTTCGGTTTCCGTGTTTCGTAAAGTCTGGAAACGCGGAAGTCCCCTACGTGCTGCTGAAGTTG
CCCGCAACAGAGAGTGGAACCAACCGGTGATACCACGATACTATGACTGATAATACGACTCACTATAGGG
GAATTGTGAGCGGATAACAATTCCCCTCTAGATTTACACTTTATGCTTCCGGCTCGTATGTTTCTAGACT
CGAGATGCGCATACAAAACCCATTGCAATGGTAGTTATATAGTGATACAAGTATTGGATATGAATGACGA
AAATAAAACAAAAAGCCACCCAAATTCAATTTGGTATTGGTGTTCTGGTGAGAAACTATGGTATTTGCCT
TACTCTGGGACACCTAAAAGAACATCTAAATCTGTTTGGACGGTTTCTGGTTCTTTTGGCCAACTAGATA
CATTAATCCATGGGCAGGTAATTGCTCTGCGACATTATTTAAATGGAAATATGCAGCGTTATTTACCCCC
CGTTGAAGAACTAGCAAAAGAGCGGGGGCGTAAGCGAGCAGTCAGCTATACACTACCTGGCCAAATTTGG
AAAAAATAATCATGACAAAGTTAAGACACCGACAGAAAAAATTAACACACGACTGGGCTGGCTCCAAAAA
GAGGGAAGTATTAGGCTCAAATGGCAAGTTTCAGAATCCGTTGTTAATGCCGGTTAAAAAAGGTCAGGTT
ACTGAGTTCCGGAAAGCGTTTCATTCACCTGAGTTTATCGCTAAAAAACGCGGCATAGGGTCTGAGTATT
TTTGCGCTTATTCCGATTGCAACTCATCCTTAAATTCTGAAGCTAACGCAGCTGCTAACGTAGCGCAAAA
ATTTCAAAAACAGTTATTTTTTGAGTTATAAAATGCTTAATAAAAATCGCTTAAAATTACTTGTTTTCTG
GTTCTAATTAGGTAGTATAAAGGTTCATCGTTGGTATGGCTGTGTTCTTCTGAACGCACATCATTCTCTT
AGAGACGTCTACATACCAACCCACGATGGGGAGCGTGGACAACAAAATCTCCCCACTACTTTCTTTTTTA
GACTTAACGTTTGTTGTTTGTTATTTTTCTACTCTTAATTTATATCTTCTATTTTTGTTGCCTGTGCTTT
CATTCCCCCCGCTTCCATAGTTAAACCTCTGTTTATTATCGTACTTATTGCTACAGCAGCCTGTAATGCG
TTTTCCATGTGTTGTTTTGCATTCACTGGTTCTGCATTTCCGCACTCGAGCTGCTAACAAAGCCCGAAAG
GAAGCTGAGTTGGCTGCTGCCACCGCTGAGCAATAACTAGCATAACCCCTTGGGGCCTCTAAACGGGTCT
TGAGGGGTTTTTTGCTGAAAGGAGGAACTATATCCGGATGAGTCAACGCCATGAGCGGCCTCATTTCTTA
TTCTGAGTTACAACAGTCCGCACCGCTGCCGGTAGCTCCTTCCGGTGGGCGCGGGGCATGACTATCGTCG
CCGCACTTATGACTGTCTTCTTTATCATGCAACTCGTAGGACAGGTGCCGGCAGCGCCCAACAGTCCCCC
GGCCACGGGGCCTGCCACCATACCCACGCCGAAACAAGCGCCCTGCACCATTATGTTCCGGATCTGCATC
GCAGGATGCTGCTGGCTACCCTGTGGAACACCTACATCTGTATTAACGAAGCGCTAACCGTTTTTATCAG
GCTCTGGGAGGCAGAATAAATGATCATATCGTCAATTATTACCTCCACGGGGAGAGCCTGAGCAAACTGG
CCTCAGGCATTTGAGAAGCACACGGTCACACTGCTTCCGGTAGTCAATAAACCGGTAAACCAGCAATAGA
CATAAGCGGCTATTTAACGACCCTGCCCTGAACCGACGACCGGGTCGAATTTGCTTTCGAATTTCTGCCA
TTCATCCGCTTATTATCACTTATTCAGGCGTAGCAACCAGGCGTTTAAGGGCACCAATAACTGCCTTAAA
AAAATTACGCCCCGCCCTGCCACTCATCGCAGTACTGTTGTAATTCATTAAGCATTCTGCCGACATGGAA
GCCATCACAAACGGCATGATGAACCTGAATCGCCAGCGGCATCAGCACCTTGTCGCCTTGCGTATAATAT
TTGCCCATGGTGAAAACGGGGGCGAAGAAGTTGTCCATATTGGCCACGTTTAAATCAAAACTGGTGAAAC
TCACCCAGGGATTGGCTGAGACGAAAAACATATTCTCAATAAACCCTTTAGGGAAATAGGCCAGGTTTTC
ACCGTAACACGCCACATCTTGCGAATATATGTGTAGAAACTGCCGGAAATCGTCGTGGTATTCACTCCAG
AGCGATGAAAACGTTTCAGTTTGCTCATGGAAAACGGTGTAACAAGGGTGAACACTATCCCATATCACCA
GCTCACCGTCTTTCATTGCCATACGGAATTCCGGATGAGCATTCATCAGGCGGGCAAGAATGTGAATAAA
GGCCGGATAAAACTTGTGCTTATTTTTCTTTACGGTCTTTAAAAAGGCCGTAATATCCAGCTGAACGGTC
TGGTTATAGGTACATTGAGCAACTGACTGAAATGCCTCAAAATGTTCTTTACGATGCCATTGGGATATAT
CAACGGTGGTATATCCAGTGATTTTTTTCTCCATTTTAGCTTCCTTAGCTCCTGAAAATCTCGATAACTC
AAAAAATACGCCCGGTAGTGATCTTATTTCATTATGGTGAAAGTTGGAACCTCTTACGTGCCGATCAACG
TCTCATTTTCGCCAAAAGTTGGCCCAGGGCTTCCCGGTATCAACAGGGACACCAGGATTTATTTATTCTG
CGAAGTGATCTTCCGTCACAGGTATTTATTCGGCGCAAAGTGCGTCGGGTGATGCTGCCAACTTACTGAT
TTAGTGTATGATGGTGTTTTTGAGGTGCTCCAGT
